>Addgene plasmid #127407 | FLAG-MBP1-E322TAG-K305H-E309H-W340A-CAAX.pcDNA3-k | addgene full sequence | sequence record 247970 | Addgene NGS Result
AATTGCATGAAGAATCTGCTTAGGGTTAGGCGTTTTGCGCTGCTTCGCGATGTACGGGCCAGATATACGC
GTTGACATTGATTATTGACTAGTTATTAATAGTAATCAATTACGGGGTCATTAGTTCATAGCCCATATAT
GGAGTTCCGCGTTACATAACTTACGGTAAATGGCCCGCCTGGCTGACCGCCCAACGACCCCCGCCCATTG
ACGTCAATAATGACGTATGTTCCCATAGTAACGCCAATAGGGACTTTCCATTGACGTCAATGGGTGGAGT
ATTTACGGTAAACTGCCCACTTGGCAGTACATCAAGTGTATCATATGCCAAGTACGCCCCCTATTGACGT
CAATGACGGTAAATGGCCCGCCTGGCATTATGCCCAGTACATGACCTTATGGGACTTTCCTACTTGGCAG
TACATCTACGTATTAGTCATCGCTATTACCATGGTGATGCGGTTTTGGCAGTACATCAATGGGCGTGGAT
AGCGGTTTGACTCACGGGGATTTCCAAGTCTCCACCCCATTGACGTCAATGGGAGTTTGTTTTGGCACCA
AAATCAACGGGACTTTCCAAAATGTCGTAACAACTCCGCCCCATTGACGCAAATGGGCGGTAGGCGTGTA
CGGTGGGAGGTCTATATAAGCAGAGCTCTCTGGCTAACTAGAGAACCCACTGCTTACTGGCTTATCGAAA
TTAATACGACTCACTATAGGGAGACCCAAGCTTGATAGCGCACTCAGGCTCACTAGTAACGGCCGCCAGT
GTGCTGGAAAGCAGCTCCAAGGCACTTGCTCCATTTGGGGTGTGCCTGCACCTAGCTGGTTGCAAATTGG
GCCACAGAGGATCTGGCCACCGCCACCATGGACTACAAGGACGATGATGACAAGAAGATCGAGGAGGGGA
AGCTGGTCATCTGGATCAACGGCGACAAGGGCTACAACGGGCTTGCTGAGGTCGGAAAGAAGTTCGAGAA
GGACACCGGAATCAAGGTCACCGTGGAGCACCCTGATAAGCTGGAGGAGAAGTTCCCACAGGTGGCAGCT
ACCGGAGACGGACCTGATATCATCTTCTGGGCACACGACAGATTCGGAGGCTACGCTCAGTCCGGCCTTC
TTGCTGAAATCACTCCTGACAAGGCATTCCAGGACAAGCTGTACCCTTTCACCTGGGACGCAGTCAGGTA
CAACGGCAAGTTGATCGCTTACCCTATCGCCGTGGAGGCTTTGTCCTTGATCTACAACAAAGACCTCCTG
CCTAACCCCCCAAAAACCTGGGAGGAGATCCCCGCTCTGGACAAGGAGCTGAAGGCCAAGGGAAAGTCTG
CCCTGATGTTCAACCTGCAGGAGCCATACTTTACCTGGCCACTGATCGCTGCCGATGGGGGGTACGCTTT
TAAGTACGAGAACGGCAAATACGACATTAAGGACGTGGGCGTGGACAACGCCGGCGCCAAAGCCGGGTTG
ACTTTCCTGGTGGATCTGATTAAGAACAAGCATATGAACGCCGATACCGATTACTCCATTGCCGAGGCCG
CCTTTAACAAGGGCGAGACAGCCATGACAATTAACGGGCCCTGGGCCTGGTCAAACATCGATACAAGCAA
GGTGAACTACGGGGTCACAGTCCTGCCCACATTTAAGGGGCAGCCCAGCAAACCCTTTGTGGGGGTGCTG
AGCGCAGGGATTAACGCCGCCAGTCCAAATAAGGAGCTCGCCAAGGAATTTCTCGAAAACTACCTCCTCA
CAGATGAGGGGCTCGAGGCCGTGAACAAGGATAAGCCCCTCGGCGCCGTCGCCCTCCACAGCTATGAACA
CGAGCTGGTGAAGGATCCAAGGATTGCCGCCACTATGTAGAACGCCCAGAAGGGGGAAATTATGCCCAAC
ATTCCCCAGATGTCCGCCTTTGCGTATGCCGTGCGGACTGCCGTGATTAATGCCGCCAGCGGCCGGCAAA
CTGTCGATGAGGCCCTGAAAGATGCCCAGACACGCATTACAAAAAAAATGTCCAAGGATGGTAAGAAAAA
GAAGAAGAAGTCAAAAACCAAGTGTGTTATCATGTGAGCGGCCGCTCGAGCATGCATCTAGAGGGCCCTA
TTCTATAGTGTCACCTAAATGCTAGAGCTCGCTGATCAGCCTCGACTGTGCCTTCTAGTTGCCAGCCATC
TGTTGTTTGCCCCTCCCCCGTGCCTTCCTTGACCCTGGAAGGTGCCACTCCCACTGTCCTTTCCTAATAA
AATGAGGAAATTGCATCGCATTGTCTGAGTAGGTGTCATTCTATTCTGGGGGGTGGGGTGGGGCAGGACA
GCAAGGGGGAGGATTGGGAAGACAATAGCAGGCATGCTGGGGATGCGGTGGGCTCTATGGCTTCTGAGGC
GGAAAGAACCAGCTGGGGCTCTAGGGGGTATCCCC
[124 nt withheld, positions 2416-2539]
C
[91 nt withheld, positions 2541-2631]
A
[49 nt withheld, positions 2633-2681]
CCTTTGACGTTGGAGTCCACGTTCTTT
[37 nt withheld, positions 2709-2745]
ACCCTATCTCGGTCTATTCTTTTGATTTATAAGGGATTTTGCCGATTTCGGCCTATTGGTTAAAAAATGA
GCTGATTTAACAAAAATTTAACGCGAATTAATTCTGTGGAATGTGTGTCAGTTAGGGTGTGGAAAGTCCC
CAGGCTCCCCAGCAGGCAGAAGTATGCAAAGCATGCATCTCAATTAGTCAGCAACCAGGTGTGGAAAGTC
CCCAGGCTCCCCAGCAGGCAGAAGTATGCAAAGCATGCATCTCAATTAGTCAGCAACCATAGTCCCGCCC
CTAACTCCGCCCATCCCGCCCCTAACTCCGCCCAGTTCCGCCCATTCTCCGCCCCATGGCTGACTAATTT
TTTTTATTTATGCAGAGGCCGAGGCCGCCTCTGCCTCTGAGCTATTCCAGAAGTAGTGAGGAGGCTTTTT
TGGAGGCCTAGGCTTTTGCAAAAAGCTCCCGGGAGCTTGTATATCCATTTTCGGATCTGATCAAGAGACA
GGATGAGGATCGTTTCGCATGATTGAACAAGATGGATTGCACGCAGGTTCTCCGGCCGCTTGGGTGGAGA
GGCTATTCGGCTATGACTGGGCACAACAGACAATCGGCTGCTCTGATGCCGCCGTGTTCCGGCTGTCAGC
GCAGGGGCGCCCGGTTCTTTTTGTCAAGACCGACCTGTCCGGTGCCCTGAATGAACTGCAGGACGAGGCA
GCGCGGCTATCGTGGCTGGCCACGACGGGCGTTCCTTGCGCAGCTGTGCTCGACGTTGTCACTGAAGCGG
GAAGGGACTGGCTGCTATTGGGCGAAGTGCCGGGGCAGGATCTCCTGTCATCTCACCTTGCTCCTGCCGA
GAAAGTATCCATCATGGCTGATGCAATGCGGCGGCTGCATACGCTTGATCCGGCTACCTGCCCATTCGAC
CACCAAGCGAAACATCGCATCGAGCGAGCACGTACTCGGATGGAAGCCGGTCTTGTCGATCAGGATGATC
TGGACGAAGAGCATCAGGGGCTCGCGCCAGCCGAACTGTTCGCCAGGCTCAAGGCGCGCATGCCCGACGG
CGAGGATCTCGTCGTGACCCATGGCGATGCCTGCTTGCCGAATATCATGGTGGAAAATGGCCGCTTTTCT
GGATTCATCGACTGTGGCCGGCTGGGTGTGGCGGACCGCTATCAGGACATAGCGTTGGCTACCCGTGATA
TTGCTGAAGAGCTTGGCGGCGAATGGGCTGACCGCTTCCTCGTGCTTTACGGTATCGCCGCTCCCGATTC
GCAGCGCATCGCCTTCTATCGCCTTCTTGACGAGTTCTTCTGAGCGGGACTCTGGGGTTCGAAATGACCG
ACCAAGCGACGCCCAACCTGCCATCACGAGATTTCGATTCCACCGCCGCCTTCTATGAAAGGTTGGGCTT
CGGAATCGTTTTCCGGGACGCCGGCTGGATGATCCTCCAGCGCGGGGATCTCATGCTGGAGTTCTTCGCC
CACCCCAACTTGTTTATTGCAGCTTATAATGGTTACAAATAAAGCAATAGCATCACAAATTTCACAAATA
AAGCATTTTTTTCACTGCATTCTAGTTGTGGTTTGTCCAAACTCATCAATGTATCTTATCATGTCTGTAT
ACCGTCGACCTCTAGCTAGAGCTTGGCGTAATCATGGTCATAGCTGTTTCCTGTGTGAAATTGTTATCCG
CTCACAATTCCACACAACATACGAGCCGGAAGCATAAAGTGTAAAGCCTGGGGTGCCTAATGAGTGAGCT
AACTCACATTAATTGCGTTGCGCTCACTGCCCGCTTTCCAGTCGGGAAACCTGTCGTGCCAGCTGCATTA
ATGAATCGGCCAACGCGCGGGGAGAGGCGGTTTGCGTATTGGGCGCTCTTCCGCTTCCTCGCTCACTGAC
TCGCTGCGCTCGGTCGTTCGGCTGCGGCGAGCGGTATCAGCTCACTCAAAGGCGGTAATACGGTTATCCA
CAGAATCAGGGGATAACGCAGGAAAGAACATGTGAGCAAAAGGCCAGCAAAAGGCCAGGAACCGTAAAAA
GGCCGCGTTGCTGGCGTTTTTCCATAGGCTCCGCCCCCCTGACGAGCATCACAAAAATCGACGCTCAAGT
CAGAGGTGGCGAAACCCGACAGGACTATAAAGATACCAGGCGTTTCCCCCTGGAAGCTCCCTCGTGCGCT
CTCCTGTTCCGACCCTGCCGCTTACCGGATACCTGTCCGCCTTTCTCCCTTCGGGAAGCGTGGCGCTTTC
TCATAGCTCACGCTGTAGGTATCTCAGTTCGGTGTAGGTCGTTCGCTCCAAGCTGGGCTGTGTGCACGAA
CCCCCCGTTCAGCCCGACCGCTGCGCCTTATCCGGTAACTATCGTCTTGAGTCCAACCCGGTAAGACACG
ACTTATCGCCACTGGCAGCAGCCACTGGTAACAGGATTAGCAGAGCGAGGTATGTAGGCGGTGCTACAGA
GTTCTTGAAGTGGTGGCCTAACTACGGCTACACTAGAAGAACAGTATTTGGTATCTGCGCTCTGCTGAAG
CCAGTTACCTTCGGAAAAAGAGTTGGTAGCTCTTGATCCGGCAAACAAACCACCGCTGGTAGCGGTGGTT
TTTTTGTTTGCAAGCAGCAGATTACGCGCAGAAAAAAAGGATCTCAAGAAGATCCTTTGATCTTTTCTAC
GGGGTCTGACGCTCAGTGGAACGAAAACTCACGTTAAGGGATTTTGGTCATGAGATTATCAAAAAGGATC
TTCACCTAGATCCTTTTAAATTAAAAATGAAGTTTTAAATCAATCTAAAGTATATATGAGTAAACTTGGT
CTGACAGTTACCAATGCTTAATCAGTGAGGCACCTATCTCAGCGATCTGTCTATTTCGTTCATCCATAGT
TGCCTGACTCCCCGTCGTGTAGATAACTACGATACGGGAGGGCTTACCATCTGGCCCCAGTGCTGCAATG
ATACCGCGAGACCCACGCTCACCGGCTCCAGATTTATCAGCAATAAACCAGCCAGCCGGAAGGGCCGAGC
GCAGAAGTGGTCCTGCAACTTTATCCGCCTCCATCCAGTCTATTAATTGTTGCCGGGAAGCTAGAGTAAG
TAGTTCGCCAGTTAATAGTTTGCGCAACGTTGTTGCCATTGCTACAGGCATCGTGGTGTCACGCTCGTCG
TTTGGTATGGCTTCATTCAGCTCCGGTTCCCAACGATCAAGGCGAGTTACATGATCCCCCATGTTGTGCA
AAAAAGCGGTTAGCTCCTTCGGTCCTCCGATCGTTGTCAGAAGTAAGTTGGCCGCAGTGTTATCACTCAT
GGTTATGGCAGCACTGCATAATTCTCTTACTGTCATGCCATCCGTAAGATGCTTTTCTGTGACTGGTGAG
TACTCAACCAAGTCATTCTGAGAATAGTGTATGCGGCGACCGAGTTGCTCTTGCCCGGCGTCAATACGGG
ATAATACCGCGCCACATAGCAGAACTTTAAAAGTGCTCATCATTGGAAAACGTTCTTCGGGGCGAAAACT
CTCAAGGATCTTACCGCTGTTGAGATCCAGTTCGATGTAACCCACTCGTGCACCCAACTGATCTTCAGCA
TCTTTTACTTTCACCAGCGTTTCTGGGTGAGCAAAAACAGGAAGGCAAAATGCCGCAAAAAAGGGAATAA
GGGCGACACGGAAATGTTGAATACTCATACTCTTCCTTTTTCAATATTATTGAAGCATTTATCAGGGTTA
TTGTCTCATGAGCGGATACATATTTGAATGTATTTAGAAAAATAAACAAATAGGGGTTCCGCGCACATTT
CCCCGAAAAGTGCCACCTGACGTCGACGGATCGGGAGATCTCCCGATCCCCTATGGTGCACTCTCAGTAC
AATCTGCTCTGATGCCGCATAGTTAAGCCAGTATCTGCTCCCTGCTTGTGTGTTGGAGGTCGCTGAGTAG
TGCGCGAGCAAAATTTAAGCTACAACAAGGCAAGGCTTGACCGAC
Features (pLannotate 1.2.2; 21 found; start..end, strand, type, name):
     74..453     +  enhancer       CMV enhancer: human cytomegalovirus immediate early enhancer
    454..657     +  promoter       CMV promoter: human cytomegalovirus (CMV) immediate early promoter
    653..686     +  LTR            5' LTR (truncated) (fragment): truncated 5' long terminal repeat (LTR) from HIV-1
    702..720     +  promoter       T7 promoter: promoter for bacteriophage T7 RNA polymerase
    856..2004    +  CDS            malE: MALE_ECO57 - Experimental evidence at protein level: Swiss-Prot protein existence level 1. Part of the ABC transporter complex MalEFGK involved in maltose/maltodextrin import. Binds maltose and higher maltodextrins. From Escherichia coli O157:H7.
   2102..2120    -  promoter       SP6 promoter: promoter for bacteriophage SP6 RNA polymerase
   2146..2370    +  polyA_signal   bGH poly(A) signal: bovine growth hormone polyadenylation signal
   2374..2395    +  promoter       SV40 promoter (fragment): SV40 enhancer and early promoter
   2416..2844    +  rep_origin     f1 ori (sequence partly withheld): f1 bacteriophage origin of replication; arrow indicates direction of (+) strand synthesis
   2858..3187    +  promoter       SV40 promoter: SV40 enhancer and early promoter
   3254..4045    +  CDS            neo: KKA2_KLEPN - Also known as kan, nptII. Experimental evidence at protein level: Swiss-Prot protein existence level 1. Resistance to kanamycin, neomycin, paromomycin, ribostamycin, butirosin and gentamicin B. From Klebsiella pneumoniae.
   4069..4227    +  CDS            ble (fragment): BLE_KLEPN - Experimental evidence at protein level: Swiss-Prot protein existence level 1. Binding protein with a strong affinity to the bleomycin family of antibiotics. Binds to CL990; an antimitotic-antibiotic compound. From Klebsiella pneumoniae.
   4222..4343    +  polyA_signal   SV40 poly(A) signal: SV40 polyadenylation signal
   4416..4432    -  protein_bind   lac operator: The lac repressor binds to the lac operator to inhibit transcription in E. coli. This inhibition can be relieved by adding lactose or isopropyl-β-D-thiogalactopyranoside (IPTG). lac repressor encoded by lacI
   4440..4470    -  promoter       lac promoter: promoter for the E. coli lac operon
   4485..4506    -  protein_bind   CAP binding site: CAP binding activates transcription in the presence of cAMP. E. coli catabolite activator protein
   4519..4611    -  CDS            lacI (fragment): lac repressor; lacI; The lac repressor binds to the lac operator to inhibit transcription in E. coli. This inhibition can be relieved by adding lactose or isopropyl-β-D-thiogalactopyranoside (IPTG).
   4794..5382    -  rep_origin     ori: high-copy-number ColE1/pMB1/pBR322/pUC origin of replication
   5553..6413    -  CDS            AmpR: β-lactamase; bla; confers resistance to ampicillin, carbenicillin, and related antibiotics
   6414..6518    -  promoter       AmpR promoter: bla
   6577..6629    -  misc_feature   bom (fragment): basis of mobility region from pBR322
