[The description below was written by a language model from this plasmid's Addgene catalogue record and pLannotate feature annotations shown in this document.]
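Description:
FLAG-MBP1-E322TAG-K305H-E309H-W340A-CAAX.pcDNA3-k is a mammalian expression plasmid of about 6.7 kb built on the pcDNA3 backbone, modified by the addition of a Kozak sequence. It is maintained in E. coli at high copy through a ColE1/pUC-type origin with ampicillin resistance. It also carries an f1 origin and an SV40 promoter-driven neomycin phosphotransferase cassette with an SV40 polyadenylation signal, which allows G418 selection of transfected mammalian cells. The short LTR, ble, lacI and bom fragments in the automated annotation appear to be backbone remnants or partial matches rather than functional parts.

The payload is E. coli maltose binding protein (malE), whose amino acid sequence is based on the pMAL-c5x vector and codon optimized for mammalian cells. It was cloned between HindIII and NotI, downstream of the CMV enhancer/promoter and upstream of the bGH polyadenylation signal. Flanking T7 and SP6 promoters come from the backbone. The protein carries an N-terminal FLAG epitope and a C-terminal CAAX motif, a prenylation signal that typically anchors a protein to the membrane. Codon 322 is replaced by an amber (TAG) stop codon that serves as a site for noncanonical amino acid incorporation. Full-length expression would therefore depend on a suppressor tRNA/synthetase system supplied separately, since none is annotated on this plasmid. K305H and E309H introduce a pair of histidines whose purpose the record does not state. W340A was added to reduce MBP's affinity for endogenous ligands. The associated work concerns visualizing protein conformational dynamics in solution and at the cell membrane, which fits use of this membrane-targeted MBP as a model protein.
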