Addgene plasmid #127407: FLAG-MBP1-E322TAG-K305H-E309H-W340A-CAAX.pcDNA3-k
Purpose: Expresses MBP in mammalian cells. Amber codon at AA# 322 as a noncanonical amino acid incorporation site
Depositing lab: Sharona Gordon. Depositing organization: University of Washington. Publication: Visualizing conformational dynamics of proteins in solution and at the cell membrane. Gordon SE, Munari M, Zagotta WN. Elife. 2018 Jun 20;7. pii: 37248. doi: 10.7554/eLife.37248. 37248 PubMed 29923827.
Backbone
  Vector backbone: pcDNA3
  Backbone manufacturer: Invitrogen
  Backbone size w/o insert (bp): 5370
  Total vector size (bp): 6711
  Modifications to backbone: Addition of Kozak Sequence
  Vector type: Mammalian Expression
  Selectable markers: Neomycin (select with G418)
Growth in bacteria
  Bacterial resistance: Ampicillin, 100 μg/mL
  Growth temperature: 37°C
  Growth strain: DH5alpha
  Copy number: High Copy
Gene/Insert
  Gene/Insert name: Maltose Binding Protein (alt name: MBP)
  Insert size (bp): 1341
  Mutation: Amino acid mutations: E322 to Amber codon, K305H, E309H and W340A
  Promoter: CMV
  Tag / fusion protein: FLAG (N terminal on insert); CAAX (C terminal on insert)
  Cloning method: Restriction Enzyme; 5′ cloning site Hind III (not destroyed); 3′ cloning site Not I (not destroyed)
  Sequencing primers: 5′ TAATACGACTCACTATAGGG; 3′ GACAGTGGGAGTGGCACCTT
Resource information
  A portion of this plasmid was derived from a plasmid made by: The amino acid sequence of MBP was based on the pMAL-c5x vector (New England Biolabs) and was codon optimized for mammalian cell expression.
Terms and licenses: Academic/Nonprofit Terms; Industry Terms: Not Available to Industry
Depositor comments: W340A was introduced to reduce the affinity of MBP for endogenous ligands.
How to cite: FLAG-MBP1-E322TAG-K305H-E309H-W340A-CAAX.pcDNA3-k was a gift from Sharona Gordon (Addgene plasmid # 127407 ; http://n2t.net/addgene:127407 ; RRID:Addgene_127407)
